>Addgene plasmid #16149 | pBScMXT + mSlo1 MBr5/3 | addgene partial sequence | sequence record 22549 | P94-Mbr5internal-As
NNNANAAGCTTTTNCACTCAGAGAGCNGAATATTAATTAACCCTGGGAACCACCTTAAGATCCAAGAAGG
TACTNCNTTTATTTTTCATCGCAAGNTGATGCCAAAGAAGTTAAAAGGGCATTTTTTTACTGCAAGGCCT
GTCATGATGACGTCACAGATCCCAAAAGAATTAAAAAATGTGGCTGCAGGCGGCTGATCTATTTTGAAGA
TGAGCAGCCGCCAACCCTGTCACCAAAAAAAAAACAACGTAATGGGGGCATGAGGAACTCGCCCAACACC
TCCCCGAAGCTGATGAGGCATGACCCCTTGTTAATTCCTGGCAATGATCAGATTGACAACATGGACTCCA
ATGTGAAAAAGTACGACTCCNCTGGAATGTTTCACTGGTGTGCACCCAAGGAGATTGAGAAAGTCATCTT
GACTCGAAGTGAAGCTGCCATGACTGTCCTGAGTGGCCATGTCGTAGTCTGCATCTTTGGGGATGTCAGC
TCANCCCTGATTGGCCTCCGNAACCTGGNGATGCCACNTCGTGCTAGCAACTTTCACTATCATGAGCNCA
AACCCATTGTGTTTGTGGGCTCCNTTGACTACCNCAAAGANGGANCTGGCAAACACTGCACAAGNTCCCG
AACGNGTCCATATTCCCTGNCCCACCANTTANTCGGGCTGATTCANGGCTGNCAACATCAACTCNGNGAC
ATGCGCGTTATCCTGNGCNNCNACCAAAAAAANATGATGANACTTCCCTTCAGAAAGGAAGCACTTGGCG
TCCNCACTCAATCATGCATTGANNCNCTNCGGGTCTGTAGTNGNNCTGGNTTAANTTCTGNAGGNGNANN
NANANTCACCATGCGNTNTNNCNACNNNTNC
