[The description below was written by a language model from this plasmid's Addgene catalogue record.]
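Description:
pBScMXT + mSlo1 MBr5/3 is a Xenopus oocyte expression plasmid carrying a mouse brain cDNA for the large-conductance ("maxi" or BK) calcium-activated potassium channel alpha subunit, the product of the Kcnma1 gene (also known as mSlo1, Slo1, KCa1.1 or MaxiK). The backbone, pBScMXT, is about 3.2 kb, and the insert of about 4.7 kb sits between ClaI and NotI sites, both of which were preserved during cloning and so remain available for excising or exchanging the cDNA. No mutation is recorded, so the insert is presented as a native sequence; the "MBr5/3" designation presumably identifies the particular cDNA clone, but the record does not explain it. The plasmid is propagated in E. coli under ampicillin selection. Its copy number is listed as unknown, and the origin of replication is not stated.

No feature table or explicit promoter annotation accompanies the entry. T3 and T7 are the listed 5′ and 3′ sequencing primers, which indicates that these phage promoter sequences flank the insert. This fits the usual design of oocyte expression vectors, in which the plasmid serves as a template for in vitro transcription of cRNA that is then injected into oocytes. Which promoter drives sense transcription, and whether the backbone supplies untranslated regions or a poly(A) tract to stabilise the transcript, is not stated, and the record refers to the depositor's map for these details. The construct is suited to heterologous expression of mSlo channels in Xenopus oocytes for electrophysiological study of their calcium- and voltage-dependent potassium currents, in keeping with the original characterisation of the mouse Slo gene.
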