Addgene plasmid #16149: pBScMXT + mSlo1 MBr5/3
Depositing lab: Larry Salkoff. Depositing organization: Washington University in Saint Louis. Publication: mSlo, a complex mouse gene encoding "maxi" calcium-activated potassium channels. Butler A, Tsunoda S, McCobb DP, Wei A, Salkoff L. Science. 1993 Jul 9. 261(5118):221-4. 10.1126/science.7687074 PubMed 7687074.
Backbone
  Vector backbone: pBScMXT
  Backbone size w/o insert (bp): 3200
  Vector type: Xenopus Oocyte expression
Growth in bacteria
  Bacterial resistance: Ampicillin, 100 μg/mL
  Growth temperature: 37°C
  Growth strain: DH5alpha
  Copy number: Unknown
Gene/Insert
  Gene/Insert name: Mus musculus potassium large conductance calcium-activated channel (alt names: mSlo1; GI:347143)
  Species: Mouse brain
  Insert size (bp): 4700
  Mutation: N/A
  GenBank ID: L16912
  Entrez Gene: Kcnma1 (a.k.a. 5730414M22Rik, BKCA alpha, BKCa, KCa1.1, MaxiK, Slo, Slo1, k(VCA)alpha, mSlo, mSlo1, slo-alpha)
  Cloning method: Restriction Enzyme; 5′ cloning site ClaI (not destroyed); 3′ cloning site NotI (not destroyed)
  Sequencing primers: 5′ T3; 3′ T7
Terms and licenses: Academic/Nonprofit Terms; Industry Terms: Not Available to Industry
Depositor comments: See author's map for more information.
How to cite: pBScMXT + mSlo1 MBr5/3 was a gift from Larry Salkoff (Addgene plasmid # 16149 ; http://n2t.net/addgene:16149 ; RRID:Addgene_16149)
